>Addgene plasmid #207031 | BS-TRP1-TetOff(7 repeats)-mRuby3-Pho8 | addgene full sequence | sequence record 422772 | Addgene NGS Result
CACACAGGAAACAGCTATGACCATGATTACGCCAAGCGCGCAATTAACCCTCACTAAAGGGAACAAAAGC
TGGTACTATTAGCTGAATTGCCACTGCTATCGTTGTTAGTGGCGTTAGTGCTTGCATTCAAAGACATGGA
GGGCGTTATTACGCCGGAGCTCCTCGACAGCAGATCTGATGACTGGTCAATATATTTTTGCATTGAGGCT
CTGTTTGGAATTATATTTTGAGATGACCCATCTAATGTACTGGTATCACCAGATTTCATGTCGTTTTTTA
AAGCGGCTGCTTGAGTCTTAGCAATAGCGTCACCATCTGGTGAATCCTTTGAAGGAACCACTGACGAAGG
TTTGGACAGTGACGAAGAGGATCTTTCCTGCTTTGAATTAGTCGCGCTGGGAGCAGATGACGAGTTGGTG
GAGCTGGGGGCAGGATTGCTGGCCGTCGTGGGTCCTGAATGGGTCCTTGGCTGGTCCATCTCTATTCTGA
AAACGGAAGAGGAGTAGGGAATATTACTGGCTGAAAATAAGTCTTGAATGAACGTATACGCGTATATTTC
TACCAATCTCTCAACACTGAGTAATGGTAGTTATAAGAAAGAGACCGAGTTAGGGACAGTTAGAGGCGGT
GGAGATATTCCTTATGGCATGTCTGGCGATGATAAAACTTTTCAAACGGCAGCCCCGATCTAAAAGAGCT
GACAGGGAAATGGTCAGAAAAAGAAACGTGCACCCGCCCGTCTGGACGCGCCGCTCACCCGCACGGCAGA
GACCAATCAGTAAAAATCAACGGTTAACGACATTACTATATATATAATATAGGAAGCATTTAATAGAACA
GCATCGTAATATATGTGTACTTTGCAGTTATGACGCCAGATGGCAGTAGTGGAAGATATTCTTTATTGAA
AAATAGCTTGTCACCTTACGTACAATCTTGATCCGGAGCTTTTCTTTTTTTGCCGATTAAGAATTCGGTC
GAAAAAAGAAAAGGAGAGGGCCAAGAGGGAGGGCATTGGTGACTATTGAGCACGTGAGTATACGTGATTA
AGCACACAAAGGCAGCTTGGAGTATGCTCGTTAAAGTGTGTGGTTTGCAAACCGTTGAAGCTGCAAAGAC
TGCTGTGGATGATGGTGCTGATTACTTAGGTATCATTTGTGTTCCCGGTAGGAAAAGAACCATTGACTCA
TCTGTTGCGAAAGGTATTTCAACTGCAGTTCACCAACAAGAGAACGTGAAAGGTACTAAACTAGTCGGGG
TGTTTAGAAATCAGTCCGTTGATGATGTCCTTCAACTGTACCACGAATATAATCTAGATGTGATACAATT
ACATGGAGATGAAGATATTAAAGAATACAGATCTTTGATCCCATCTTCAATTCCAATCATTAAGAGGTTC
CAGTTCCCACAGGATTGTGAATTACTACTGGACCTGTATGAACACGTAGACAATGTGCTGACGTTGTTCG
ATTCTGGTGAAGGTGGCACTGGTGAGAAATTGAATTGGAGTGCAATTTCCAGTTGGTCTGCAAGTCATCC
CGAGATAAAATTCATTATCGCTGGTGGATTGAATCCTGATAACGTTTCTGTTGCCATTAATATGTTACCA
AATGCGATCGGTGTCGATGTAAGTGGAGGAGTAGAGACTGATGGTATCAAGGATTTAGAAAAGGTAAAGC
TATTCATCCAGCAGGCCTCTCAATAGAGGAAAAAACGTATCTTTCTTCAATTACACATACGTATATATAA
ATTGATATATATATAGTGAATGATCGTTCCGCGGCCGCTCTAGGGTACCGGGCCCCCCCTCGAGGTCGAC
GGTATCGATAAGCTTGAATTCTTATTACGATCCTCGCGCCCCCTACCCACCGTACTCGTCAATTCCAAGG
GCATCGGTAAACATCTGCTCAAACTCGAAGTCGGCCATATCCAGAGCGCCGTAGGGGGCGGAGTCGTGGG
GGGTAAATCCCGGACCCGGGGAATCCCCGTCCCCCAACATGTCCAGATCGAAATCGTCTAGCGCGTCGGC
ATGCGCCATCGCCACGTCCTCGCCGTCTAAGTGGAGCTCGTCCCCCAGGCTGACATCGGTCGGGGGGGCC
GTCGACAGTCTGCGCGTGTGTCCCGCGGGGAGAAAGGACAGGCGCGGAGCCGCCAGCCCCGCCTCTTCGG
GGGCGTCGTCGTCCGGGAGATCGAGCAGGCCCTCGATGGTAGACCCGTAATTGTTTTTCGTACGCGCGCG
GCTGTACGCGGACCCACTTTCACATTTAAGTTGTTTTTCTAATCCGCATATGATCAATTCAAGGCCGAAT
AAGAAGGCTGGCTCTGCGCCTTGGTGATCAAATAATTCGATAGCTTGTCGTAATAATGGCGGCATACTAT
CAGTAGTAGGTGTTTCCCTTTCTTCTTTAGCGACTTGATGCTCTTGATCTTCCAATACGCAACCTAAAGT
AAAATGCCCCACAGCGCTGAGTGCATATAATGCATTCTCTAGTGAAAAACCTTGTTGGCATAAAAAGGCT
AATTGATTTTCGAGAGTTTCATACTGTTTTTCTGTAGGCCGTGTACCTAAATGTACTTTTGCTCCATCGC
GATGACTTAGTAAAGCACATCTAAAACTTTTAGCGTTATTACGTAAAAAATCTTGCCAGCTTTCCCCTTC
TAAAGGGCAAAAGTGAGTATGGTGCCTATCTAACATCTCAATGGCTAAGGCGTCGAGCAAAGCCCGCTTA
TTTTTTACATGCCAATACAATGTAGGCTGCTCTACACCTAGCTTCTGGGCGAGTTTACGGGTTGTTAAAC
CTTCGATTCCGACCTCATTAAGCAGCTCTAATGCGCTGTTAATCACTTTACTTTTATCTAATCTAGACAT
ATGAATTAATTCGGGGCCGCGGAGGCTGGATCGGTCCCGGTGTCTTCTATGGAGGTCAAAACAGCGTGGA
TGGCGTCTCCAGGCGATCTGACGGTTCACTAAACGAGCTCTGCTTATATAGACCTCCCACCGTACACGCC
TACCGCCCATTTGCGTCAATGGGGCGGAGTTGTTACGACATTTTGGAAAGTCCCGTTGATTTTGGTGCCA
AAACAAACTCCCATTGACGTCAATGGGGTGGAGACTTGGAAATCCCCGTGAGTCAAACCGCTATCCACGC
CCATTGATGTACTGCCAAAACCGCATCACCATGGTAATAGCGATGACTAATACGTAGATGTACTGCCAAG
TAGGAAAGTCCCATAAGGTCATGTACTGGGCATAATGCCAGGCGGGCCATTTACCGTCATTGACGTCAAT
AGGGGGCGTACTTGGCATATGATACACTTGATGTACTGCCAAGTGGGCAGTTTACCGTAAATACTCCACC
CATTGACGTCAATGGAAAGTCCCTATTGGCGTTACTATGGGAACATACGTCATTATTGACGTCAATGGGC
GGGGGTCGTTGGGCGGTCAGCCAGGCGGGCCATTTACCGTAAGTTATGTAACGCGGAACTCCATATATGG
GCTATGAACTAATGACCCCGTAATTGATTACTATTAATAACTAGTCAATAATCAATGTCAACATGGCGGT
AATGTTGGACATGAGCCAATATAAATGTACATATTATGATATGGATACAACGTATGCAATGGGCCAAGCT
CCTCGAGTAATTCGCGCCACTTCTAAATAAGCGAATTTCTTATGATTTATGATTTTTATTATTAAATAAG
TTATAAAAAAAATAAGTGTATACAAATTTTAAAGTGACTCTTAGGTTTTAAAACGAAAATTCTTATTCTT
GAGTAACTCTTTCCTGTAGGTCAGGTTGCTTTCTCAGGTATAGTATGAGGTCGCTCTTATTGACCACACC
TCTACCGGCAGATCCGCTAGGGATAACAGGGTAATATAGATCAATTCCTCGATCGAGTTTACCACTCCCT
ATCAGTGATAGAGAAAAGTGAAAGTCGAGTTTACCACTCCCTATCAGTGATAGAGAAAAGTGAAAGTCGA
GTTTACCACTCCCTATCAGTGATAGAGAAAAGTGAAAGTCGAGTTTACCACTCCCTATCAGTGATAGAGA
AAAGTGAAAGTCGAGTTTACCACTCCCTATCAGTGATAGAGAAAAGTGAAAGTCGAGTTTACCACTCCCT
ATCAGTGATAGAGAAAAGTGAAAGTCGAGTTTACCACTCCCTATCAGTGATAGAGAAAAGTGAAAGTCGA
GCTCGGTACCCTATGGCATGCATGTGCTCTGTATGTATATAAAACTCTTGTTTTCTTCTTTTCTCTAAAT
ATTCTTTCCTTATACATTAGGTCCTTTGTAGCATAAATTACTATACTTCTATAGACACGCAAACACAAAT
ACACACACTAAATTACCGGATCAATTCGGGGGATCCGTTTAAACAGGCCTGTTAACATCGATAGCGGCGA
TGGTGTCTAAGGGCGAAGAGCTGATCAAGGAAAATATGCGTATGAAGGTGGTCATGGAAGGTTCGGTCAA
CGGCCACCAATTCAAATGCACAGGTGAAGGAGAAGGCAGACCGTACGAGGGAGTGCAAACCATGAGGATC
AAAGTCATCGAGGGAGGACCCCTGCCATTTGCCTTTGACATTCTTGCCACGTCGTTCATGTATGGCAGCC
GTACCTTTATCAAGTACCCGGCCGACATCCCTGATTTCTTTAAACAGTCCTTTCCTGAGGGTTTTACTTG
GGAAAGAGTTACGAGATACGAAGATGGTGGAGTCGTCACCGTCACGCAGGACACCAGCCTTGAGGATGGC
GAGCTCGTCTACAACGTCAAGGTCAGAGGGGTAAACTTTCCCTCCAATGGTCCCGTGATGCAGAAGAAGA
CCAAGGGTTGGGAGCCTAATACAGAGATGATGTATCCAGCAGATGGTGGTCTGAGAGGATACACTGACAT
CGCACTGAAAGTTGATGGTGGTGGCCATCTGCACTGCAACTTCGTGACAACTTACAGGTCAAAAAAGACC
GTCGGGAACATCAAGATGCCCGGTGTCCATGCCGTTGATCACCGCCTGGAAAGGATCGAGGAGAGTGACA
ATGAAACCTACGTAGTGCAAAGAGAAGTGGCAGTTGCCAAATACAGCAACCTTGGTGGTGGCATGGACGA
GCTGTACAAGGGAGCCGGAACAAGTGACATGATGACTCACACATTACCAAGCGAACAGACACGTCTTGTT
CCTGGATCTGACTCGAGCTCTCGTCCTAAAAAGAGACGGATCTCGAAGAGATCAAAGATAATAGTATCCA
CTGTGGTCTGTATTGGTTTGTTGCTGGTTTTAGTGCAACTGGCATTTCCAAGCAGTTTTGCATTACGTTC
TGCATCACACAAGAAGAAGAATGTCATATTCTTCGTGACGGATGGGATGGGACCTGCGTCTTTGTCCATG
GCAAGATCATTCAACCAGCATGTTAATGATTTACCTATAGACGACATCCTGACACTTGACGAGCATTTTA
TCGGGTCTTCGAGAACAAGGTCCTCGGACTCACTAGTCACTGACTCAGCTGCGGGCGCCACCGCATTTGC
ATGTGCATTAAAGAGCTATAATGGGGCCATCGGTGTTGATCCGCATCACAGACCTTGTGGTACAGTGCTC
GAGGCGGCTAAGTTAGCAGGTTATCTCACTGGGCTTGTTGTTACGACAAGAATCACAGATGCCACTCCGG
CTTCATTCAGTTCACATGTTGATTACAGATGGCAGGAAGATCTTATCGCTACGCACCAGTTAGGCGAATA
TCCTCTGGGGAGAGTAGTAGACTTACTCATGGGTGGCGGCAGGAGCCATTTCTACCCTCAAGGCGAAAAG
GCTTCTCCATATGGTCACCACGGTGCTAGAAAAGATGGAAGAGATTTAATCGATGAGGCTCAATCTAATG
GCTGGCAGTACGTGGGTGACCGTAAAAATTTTGATTCTTTGTTGAAAAGCCACGGTGAAAACGTTACTTT
ACCTTTCTTGGGTCTCTTTGCAGATAACGACATTCCTTTTGAAATTGACAGAGATGAAAAGGAGTATCCT
TCCCTTAAGGAACAAGTCAAGGTGGCTTTGGGTGCCTTGGAAAAAGCTTCCAATGAGGACAAAGATTCTA
ATGGGTTTTTCTTAATGGTGGAAGGCTCCAGAATTGATCATGCTGGTCACCAAAACGATCCAGCTTCGCA
GGTAAGGGAGGTGTTGGCTTTCGATGAAGCATTCCAATACGTTTTGGAGTTTGCTGAAAATTCCGATACG
GAGACTGTTTTGGTCTCTACGTCGGATCATGAAACGGGTGGTTTAGTCACTTCAAGACAAGTCACTGCTA
GCTATCCTCAGTATGTCTGGTATCCACAGGTGCTCGCCAACGCCACCCATTCAGGTGAGTTTTTGAAAAG
AAAACTAGTAGATTTTGTTCATGAGCATAAGGGCGCAAGCAGCAAAATAGAAAATTTCATCAAACATGAG
ATCCTGGAAAAAGATTTGGGTATTTACGATTACACGGATAGCGATTTAGAAACATTAATTCATTTGGATG
ACAACGCAAATGCTATCCAAGACAAACTGAATGACATGGTATCATTTAGGGCCCAAATTGGCTGGACCAC
GCATGGTCACAGCGCAGTCGACGTCAACATATATGCATACGCCAATAAGAAAGCTACATGGTCATATGTC
TTGAACAATTTACAAGGCAATCACGAAAATACGGAAGTTGGCCAGTTCTTAGAAAACTTTTTAGAATTGA
ACCTGAACGAAGTCACTGATTTGATTAGGGACACCAAACACACATCAGATTTTGATGCTACAGAAATAGC
TAGTGAAGTACAACATTATGACGAATACTACCATGAGTTGACCAACTGATCCTATCTAACTCTCCCTCTT
TTTTCACATATTATTTAATACGTTATAATTTATTTGAATATATATATATATATATATGTATATATACTAA
CCGCATGACACGTACTGTATCGCATTTCGTTTCGGAGTGCAGGCGAGTTTTAGGTGCATTCTATAGCGTG
AAGAAGTGAAATCTCGTCATTTCTTCAAGTTATGCCATTCAGTCCAGATTGTTTCACATGCTTTCATATA
GTCATTTTTGTCGTCGCGAACTTCAAATTTGAAAACATCATCATACAGAGAGATTTCTCCAATAATGATC
CTTTCTTTGTCGTTGTCATCATCGGCATCGTCGTTAAGTGAAGCGCCCTCAGCAAGCTTGATATCGAATT
CCTGCAGCCCGGGGGATCCACTAGTTCTAGAGCGGCCGCCACCGCGGTGGGTTATTACTGAGTAGTATTT
ATTTAAGTATTGTTTGTGCACTTGCCTGCAGGCCTTTTGAAAAGCAAGCATAAAAGATCTAAACATAAAA
TCTGTAAAATAACAAGATGTAAAGATAATGCTAAATCATTTGGCTTTTTGATTGATTGTACAGGAAAATA
TACATCGCAGGGGGTTGACTTTTACCATTTCACCGCAATGGAATCAAACTTGTTGAAGAGAATGTTCACA
GGCGCATACGCTACAATGACCCGATTCTTGCTAGCCTTTTCTCGGTCTTGCAAACAACCGCCGGCAGCTT
AGTATATAAATACACATGTACATACCTCTCTCCGTATCCTCGTAATCATTTTCTTGTATTTATCGTCTTT
TCGCTGTAAAAACTTTATCACACTTATCTCAAATACACTTATTAACCGCTTTTACTATTATCTTCTACGC
TGACAGTAATATCAAACAGTGACACATATTAAACACAGTGGTTTCTTTGCATAAACACCATCAGCCTCAA
GTCGTCAAGTAAAGATTTCGTGTTCATGCAGATAGATAACAATCTATATGTTGATAATTAGCGTTGCCTC
ATCAATGCGAGATCCGTTTAACCGGACCCTAGTGCACTTACCCCACGTTCGGTCCACTGTGTGCCGAACA
TGCTCCTTCACTATTTTAACATGTGGAATTCTTGAAAGAATGAAATCGCCATGCCAAGCCATCACACGGT
CTTTTATGCAATTGATTGACCGCCTGCAACACATAGGCAGTAAAATTTTTACTGAAACGTATATAATCAT
CATAAGCGACAAGTGAGGCAACACCTTTGTTACCACATTGACAACCCCAGGTATTCATACTTCCTATTAG
CGGAATCAGGAGTGCAAAAAGAGAAAATAAAAGTAAAAAGGTAGGGCAACACATAGTATGAATACAAACG
TTCCAATATTCAGTTCTCCGGTCAGAGATTTACCAAGGTCTTTCGAACAAAAACATTTAGCGGTTGTAGA
CAATTCGCCCTATAGTGAGTCGTATTACAATTCACTGGCCGTCGTTTTACAACGTCGTGACTGGGAAAAC
CCTGGCGTTACCCAACTTAATCGCCTTGCAGCACATCCCCCTTTCGCCAGCTGGCGTAATAGCGAAGAGG
CCCGCACCGATCGCCCTTCCCAACAGTTGCGCAGCCTGAATGGCGAATGGG
[124 nt withheld, positions 8452-8575]
C
[91 nt withheld, positions 8577-8667]
A
[49 nt withheld, positions 8669-8717]
CCTTTGACGTTGGAGTCCACGTTCTTT
[37 nt withheld, positions 8745-8781]
ACCCTATCTCGGTCTATTCTTTTGATTTATAAGGGATTTTGCCGATTTCGGCCTATTGGTTAAAAAATGA
GCTGATTTAACAAAAATTTAACGCGAATTTTAACAAAATATTAACGCTTACAATTTAGGTGGCACTTTTC
GGGGAAATGTGCGCGGAACCCCTATTTGTTTATTTTTCTAAATACATTCAAATATGTATCCGCTCATGAG
ACAATAACCCTGATAAATGCTTCAATAATATTGAAAAAGGAAGAGTATGAGTATTCAACATTTCCGTGTC
GCCCTTATTCCCTTTTTTGCGGCATTTTGCCTTCCTGTTTTTGCTCACCCAGAAACGCTGGTGAAAGTAA
AAGATGCTGAAGATCAGTTGGGTGCACGAGTGGGTTACATCGAACTGGATCTCAACAGCGGTAAGATCCT
TGAGAGTTTTCGCCCCGAAGAACGTTTTCCAATGATGAGCACTTTTAAAGTTCTGCTATGTGGCGCGGTA
TTATCCCGTATTGACGCCGGGCAAGAGCAACTCGGTCGCCGCATACACTATTCTCAGAATGACTTGGTTG
AGTACTCACCAGTCACAGAAAAGCATCTTACGGATGGCATGACAGTAAGAGAATTATGCAGTGCTGCCAT
AACCATGAGTGATAACACTGCGGCCAACTTACTTCTGACAACGATCGGAGGACCGAAGGAGCTAACCGCT
TTTTTGCACAACATGGGGGATCATGTAACTCGCCTTGATCGTTGGGAACCGGAGCTGAATGAAGCCATAC
CAAACGACGAGCGTGACACCACGATGCCTGTAGCAATGGCAACAACGTTGCGCAAACTATTAACTGGCGA
ACTACTTACTCTAGCTTCCCGGCAACAATTAATAGACTGGATGGAGGCGGATAAAGTTGCAGGACCACTT
CTGCGCTCGGCCCTTCCGGCTGGCTGGTTTATTGCTGATAAATCTGGAGCCGGTGAGCGTGGGTCTCGCG
GTATCATTGCAGCACTGGGGCCAGATGGTAAGCCCTCCCGTATCGTAGTTATCTACACGACGGGGAGTCA
GGCAACTATGGATGAACGAAATAGACAGATCGCTGAGATAGGTGCCTCACTGATTAAGCATTGGTAACTG
TCAGACCAAGTTTACTCATATATACTTTAGATTGATTTAAAACTTCATTTTTAATTTAAAAGGATCTAGG
TGAAGATCCTTTTTGATAATCTCATGACCAAAATCCCTTAACGTGAGTTTTCGTTCCACTGAGCGTCAGA
CCCCGTAGAAAAGATCAAAGGATCTTCTTGAGATCCTTTTTTTCTGCGCGTAATCTGCTGCTTGCAAACA
AAAAAACCACCGCTACCAGCGGTGGTTTGTTTGCCGGATCAAGAGCTACCAACTCTTTTTCCGAAGGTAA
CTGGCTTCAGCAGAGCGCAGATACCAAATACTGTTCTTCTAGTGTAGCCGTAGTTAGGCCACCACTTCAA
GAACTCTGTAGCACCGCCTACATACCTCGCTCTGCTAATCCTGTTACCAGTGGCTGCTGCCAGTGGCGAT
AAGTCGTGTCTTACCGGGTTGGACTCAAGACGATAGTTACCGGATAAGGCGCAGCGGTCGGGCTGAACGG
GGGGTTCGTGCACACAGCCCAGCTTGGAGCGAACGACCTACACCGAACTGAGATACCTACAGCGTGAGCT
ATGAGAAAGCGCCACGCTTCCCGAAGGGAGAAAGGCGGACAGGTATCCGGTAAGCGGCAGGGTCGGAACA
GGAGAGCGCACGAGGGAGCTTCCAGGGGGAAACGCCTGGTATCTTTATAGTCCTGTCGGGTTTCGCCACC
TCTGACTTGAGCGTCGATTTTTGTGATGCTCGTCAGGGGGGCGGAGCCTATGGAAAAACGCCAGCAACGC
GGCCTTTTTACGGTTCCTGGCCTTTTGCTGGCCTTTTGCTCACATGTTCTTTCCTGCGTTATCCCCTGAT
TCTGTGGATAACCGTATTACCGCCTTTGAGTGAGCTGATACCGCTCGCCGCAGCCGAACGACCGAGCGCA
GCGAGTCAGTGAGCGAGGAAGCGGAAGAGCGCCCAATACGCAAACCGCCTCTCCCCGCGCGTTGGCCGAT
TCATTAATGCAGCTGGCACGACAGGTTTCCCGACTGGAAAGCGGGCAGTGAGCGCAACGCAATTAATGTG
AGTTAGCTCACTCATTAGGCACCCCAGGCTTTACACTTTATGCTCCCGGCTCGTATGTTGTGTGGAATTG
TGAGCGGATAACAATTT
Features (pLannotate 1.2.2; 27 found; start..end, strand, type, name):
     42..60      +  promoter       T3 promoter: promoter for bacteriophage T3 RNA polymerase
     72..479     -  CDS            SOK1 (fragment): SOK1_YEAST - Experimental evidence at protein level: Swiss-Prot protein existence level 1. High copy suppressor of a cyclic AMP-dependent protein kinase mutant. From Saccharomyces cerevisiae (strain ATCC 204508 / S288c) (Baker's yeast).
    796..1073    +  promoter       TRP1 promoter: S. cerevisiae TRP1
   1074..1703    +  CDS            TRP1: TRPF_KLULA - Protein inferred from homology: Swiss-Prot protein existence level 3. From Kluyveromyces lactis (strain ATCC 8585 / CBS 2359 / DSM 70799 / NBRC 1267 / NRRL Y-1140 / WM37) (Yeast) (Candida sphaerica).
   1794..1837    -  misc_feature   MCS (fragment): pBluescript multiple cloning site
   1866..2099    -  CDS            VP16 AD: transcriptional activation domain of herpes simplex virus protein VP16 (Triezenberg et al., 1988; Cousens et al., 1989); UL48
   2250..2870    -  CDS            tetR: TETR2_ECOLX - Experimental evidence at protein level: Swiss-Prot protein existence level 1. TetR is the repressor of the tetracycline resistance element; its N-terminal region forms a helix-turn-helix structure and binds DNA. Binding of tetracycline to TetR reduces the repressor affinity for the tetracycline resistance gene (tetA) promoter operator sites. From Escherichia coli.
   2976..3179    -  promoter       CMV promoter: human cytomegalovirus (CMV) immediate early promoter
   3180..3559    -  enhancer       CMV enhancer: human cytomegalovirus immediate early enhancer
   3671..3858    +  terminator     ADH1 terminator: S. cerevisiae ADH1; transcription terminator for the S. cerevisiae alcohol dehydrogenase 1 (ADH1) gene
   3916..4186    +  protein_bind   tetracycline response element: contains seven copies of the tetracycline operator tetO tetracycline repressor TetR
   4410..5120    +  CDS            mRuby3: mRuby3 is a basic (constitutively fluorescent) red fluorescent protein published in 2016, derived from Entacmaea quadricolor. It has low acid sensitivity.
   5139..6836    +  CDS            PHO8: PPB_YEAST - Experimental evidence at protein level: Swiss-Prot protein existence level 1. Phosphatase with broad substrate specificity. A truncated (soluble) version of the protein is responsible for the production of (E,E)-farnesol from (E,E)-farnesyl diphosphate. Acts as a fructose-2,6- bisphosphate 6-phosphatase (PubMed:1848184). From Saccharomyces cerevisiae (strain ATCC 204508 / S288c) (Baker's yeast).
   7020..7196    -  CDS            DIG2 (fragment): DIG2_YEAST - Also known as RST2. Experimental evidence at protein level: Swiss-Prot protein existence level 1. DIG2 and DIG1 are negative regulators of the filamentation and pheromone induced mating program. DIG1 and DIG2 inhibit the transcriptional activity of STE12 by direct protein-protein interaction. DIG2 binds to the DNA binding domain (DBD) of STE12 and thus inhibits transcription when overexpressed. From Saccharomyces cerevisiae (strain ATCC 204508 / S288c) (Baker's yeast).
   7194..7260    -  misc_feature   MCS (fragment): pBluescript multiple cloning site
   7260..7936    +  rep_origin     ARS1 (fragment): S. cerevisiae autonomously replicating sequence ARS1/ARS416
   8178..8261    +  CDS            GAL3 (fragment): GAL3_YEAST - Experimental evidence at protein level: Swiss-Prot protein existence level 1. The GAL3 regulatory function is required for rapid induction of the galactose system. At normal induction, galactose in the presence of the GAL3 protein may lead to the induction of the GAL genes, including GAL1. Then the galactokinase protein (GAL1) in the presence of galactose may reinforce the induction leading to a higher expression level. Upon depletion of galactose, the inducing activity of the galactokinase protein may decrease, after which transcription of the GAL genes, including GAL1, may decre
   8269..8287    -  promoter       T7 promoter: promoter for bacteriophage T7 RNA polymerase
   8290..8447    +  CDS            lacZα (fragment): LacZα fragment of β-galactosidase; lacZ fragment
   8452..8880    +  rep_origin     f1 ori (sequence partly withheld): f1 bacteriophage origin of replication; arrow indicates direction of (+) strand synthesis
   8933..9037    +  promoter       AmpR promoter: bla
   9038..9898    +  CDS            AmpR: β-lactamase; bla; confers resistance to ampicillin, carbenicillin, and related antibiotics
  10069..10657   +  rep_origin     ori: high-copy-number ColE1/pMB1/pBR322/pUC origin of replication
  10840..10932   +  CDS            lacI (fragment): lac repressor; lacI; The lac repressor binds to the lac operator to inhibit transcription in E. coli. This inhibition can be relieved by adding lactose or isopropyl-β-D-thiogalactopyranoside (IPTG).
  10945..10966   +  protein_bind   CAP binding site: CAP binding activates transcription in the presence of cAMP. E. coli catabolite activator protein
  10981..11011   +  promoter       lac promoter: promoter for the E. coli lac operon
  11015..11037   +  protein_bind   lac operator (fragment): The lac repressor binds to the lac operator to inhibit transcription in E. coli. This inhibition can be relieved by adding lactose or isopropyl-β-D-thiogalactopyranoside (IPTG). lac repressor encoded by lacI
