[The description below was written by a language model from this plasmid's Addgene catalogue record and pLannotate feature annotations shown in this document.]
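Description:
BS-TRP1-TetOff(7 repeats)-mRuby3-Pho8 is an 11 kb yeast expression plasmid built on BS-TRP1, a pBluescript-derived backbone. In E. coli it replicates at high copy from a ColE1/pUC-type origin and is selected through the β-lactamase (AmpR) gene. The backbone also retains an f1 origin, T3 and T7 promoters, and remnants of the lacZα/MCS region. For yeast, it carries a TRP1 auxotrophic marker under the TRP1 promoter. The flanking fragments annotated as SOK1, ARS1 and GAL3 look like genomic sequence neighbouring the TRP1 locus. No centromere or 2μ origin is annotated, and only a fragment of ARS1 is called, so the record does not state whether the plasmid is maintained episomally or integrated at the TRP1 locus.

The payload is a self-contained Tet-Off system. One cassette, on the reverse strand, encodes the tetracycline-controlled transactivator (tTA), a fusion of the TetR DNA-binding repressor and the herpes simplex VP16 activation domain, placed downstream of a CMV enhancer/promoter. The second cassette sits downstream of an ADH1 terminator. It starts with a tetracycline response element containing seven tetO repeats, which drives an open reading frame for the red fluorescent protein mRuby3 fused to the N terminus of S. cerevisiae Pho8, the vacuolar alkaline phosphatase. A DIG2 fragment downstream of PHO8 probably reflects native genomic 3′ sequence carried along with the gene. Without tetracycline or doxycycline, tTA binds the operators and activates transcription, and adding the drug releases tTA and shuts expression off.

This arrangement allows a pulse of labelled Pho8 to be made and then stopped. That fits the associated study of vacuolar membrane protein turnover in yeast approaching stationary phase.
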