Addgene plasmid #207031: BS-TRP1-TetOff(7 repeats)-mRuby3-Pho8
Purpose: Tet-Off controlled mRuby3-Pho8 with TRP1 selection. Tetracycline-controlled transactivator (tTA) present on same plasmid.
Depositing lab: Zhiping Xie. Depositing organization: Shanghai Jiao Tong University. Publication: Membrane recruitment of Atg8 by Hfl1 facilitates turnover of vacuolar membrane proteins in yeast cells approaching stationary phase. He CW, Cui XF, Ma SJ, Xu Q, Ran YP, Chen WZ, Mu JX, Li H, Zhu J, Gong Q, Xie Z. BMC Biol. 2021 Jun 4;19(1):117. doi: 10.1186/s12915-021-01048-7. PubMed 34088313.
Backbone
  Vector backbone: BS-TRP1
  Vector type: Yeast Expression
Growth in bacteria
  Bacterial resistance: Ampicillin, 100 μg/mL
  Growth temperature: 37°C
  Growth strain: DH5alpha
  Copy number: High Copy
Gene/Insert
  Gene/Insert name: Pho8
  Species: S. cerevisiae (budding yeast)
  Tag / fusion protein: mRuby3 (N terminal on insert)
  Cloning method: Gibson Cloning
Terms and licenses: Academic/Nonprofit Terms; Industry Terms: Not Available to Industry
How to cite: BS-TRP1-TetOff(7 repeats)-mRuby3-Pho8 was a gift from Zhiping Xie (Addgene plasmid # 207031 ; http://n2t.net/addgene:207031 ; RRID:Addgene_207031)
